>Addgene plasmid #37091 | pAAV-Ef1a-FAS-EGFP-WPRE-pA | addgene full sequence | sequence record 171447 | Addgene NGS Result
CCTGCAGGCAGCTGCGCGCTCGCTCGCTCACTGAGGCCGCCCGGGCGTCGGGCGACCTTTGGTCGCCCGG
CCTCAGTGAGCGAGCGAGCGCGCAGAGAGGGAGTGGCCAACTCCATCACTAGGGGTTCCTGCGGCCGCAC
GCGTAAGCTTTGCAAAGATGGATAAAGTTTTAAACAGAGAGGAATCTTTGCAGCTAATGGACCTTCTAGG
TCTTGAAAGGAGTGGGAATTGGCTCCGGTGCCCGTCAGTGGGCAGAGCGCACATCGCCCACAGTCCCCGA
GAAGTTGGGGGGAGGGGTCGGCAATTGAACCGGTGCCTAGAGAAGGTGGCGCGGGGTAAACTGGGAAAGT
GATGTCGTGTACTGGCTCCGCCTTTTTCCCGAGGGTGGGGGAGAACCGTATATAAGTGCAGTAGTCGCCG
TGAACGTTCTTTTTCGCAACGGGTTTGCCGCCAGAACACAGGTAAGTGCCGTGTGTGGTTCCCGCGGGCC
TGGCCTCTTTACGGGTTATGGCCCTTGCGTGCCTTGAATTACTTCCACCTGGCTGCAGTACGTGATTCTT
GATCCCGAGCTTCGGGTTGGAAGTGGGTGGGAGAGTTCGAGGCCTTGCGCTTAAGGAGCCCCTTCGCCTC
GTGCTTGAGTTGAGGCCTGGCCTGGGCGCTGGGGCCGCCGCGTGCGAATCTGGTGGCACCTTCGCGCCTG
TCTCGCTGCTTTCGATAAGTCTCTAGCCATTTAAAATTTTTGATGACCTGCTGCGACGCTTTTTTTCTGG
CAAGATAGTCTTGTAAATGCGGGCCAAGATCTGCACACTGGTATTTCGGTTTTTGGGGCCGCGGGCGGCG
ACGGGGCCCGTGCGTCCCAGCGCACATGTTCGGCGAGGCGGGGCCTGCGAGCGCGGCCACCGAGAATCGG
ACGGGGGTAGTCTCAAGCTGGCCGGCCTGCTCTGGTGCCTGGCCTCGCGCCGCCGTGTATCGCCCCGCCC
TGGGCGGCAAGGCTGGCCCGGTCGGCACCAGTTGCGTGAGCGGAAAGATGGCCGCTTCCCGGCCCTGCTG
CAGGGAGCTCAAAATGGAGGACGCGGCGCTCGGGAGAGCGGGCGGGTGAGTCACCCACACAAAGGAAAAG
GGCCTTTCCGTCCTCAGCCGTCGCTTCATGTGACTCCACGGAGTACCGGGCGCCGTCCAGGCACCTCGAT
TAGTTCTCGAGCTTTTGGAGTACGTCGTCTTTAGGTTGGGGGGAGGGGTTTTATGCGATGGAGTTTCCCC
ACACTGAGTGGGTGGAGACTGAAGTTAGGCCAGCTTGGCACTTGATGTAATTCTCCTTGGAATTTGCCCT
TTTTGAGTTTGGATCTTGGTTCATTCTCAAGCCTCAGACAGTGGTTCAAAGTTTTTTTCTTCCATTTCAG
GTGTCGTGAGGTACCGGATCCTCTAGAGTCGACTCCGGAACAACTTCGTATATACCTTTCTATACGAAGT
TGTGGCGCGCCGCCACCATGGTGAGCAAGGGCGAGGAGCTGTTCACCGGGGTGGTGCCCATCCTGGTCGA
GCTGGACGGCGACGTAAACGGCCACAAGTTCAGCGTGTCCGGCGAGGGCGAGGGCGATGCCACCTACGGC
AAGCTGACCCTGAAGTTCATCTGCACCACCGGCAAGCTGCCCGTGCCCTGGCCCACCCTCGTGACCACCC
TGACCTACGGCGTGCAGTGCTTCAGCCGCTACCCCGACCACATGAAGCAGCACGACTTCTTCAAGTCCGC
CATGCCCGAAGGCTACGTCCAGGAGCGCACCATCTTCTTCAAGGACGACGGCAACTACAAGACCCGCGCC
GAGGTGAAGTTCGAGGGCGACACCCTGGTGAACCGCATCGAGCTGAAGGGCATCGACTTCAAGGAGGACG
GCAACATCCTGGGGCACAAGCTGGAGTACAACTACAACAGCCACAACGTCTATATCATGGCCGACAAGCA
GAAGAACGGCATCAAGGTGAACTTCAAGATCCGCCACAACATCGAGGACGGCAGCGTGCAGCTCGCCGAC
CACTACCAGCAGAACACCCCCATCGGCGACGGCCCCGTGCTGCTGCCCGACAACCACTACCTGAGCACCC
AGTCCGCCCTGAGCAAAGACCCCAACGAGAAGCGCGATCACATGGTCCTGCTGGAGTTCGTGACCGCCGC
CGGGATCACTCTCGGCATGGACGAGCTGTACAAGTAAGCTAGCACAACTTCGTATATACCTTTCTATACG
AAGTTGTGAATTCGATATCAAGCTTATCGATAATCAACCTCTGGATTACAAAATTTGTGAAAGATTGACT
GGTATTCTTAACTATGTTGCTCCTTTTACGCTATGTGGATACGCTGCTTTAATGCCTTTGTATCATGCTA
TTGCTTCCCGTATGGCTTTCATTTTCTCCTCCTTGTATAAATCCTGGTTGCTGTCTCTTTATGAGGAGTT
GTGGCCCGTTGTCAGGCAACGTGGCGTGGTGTGCACTGTGTTTGCTGACGCAACCCCCACTGGTTGGGGC
ATTGCCACCACCTGTCAGCTCCTTTCCGGGACTTTCGCTTTCCCCCTCCCTATTGCCACGGCGGAACTCA
TCGCCGCCTGCCTTGCCCGCTGCTGGACAGGGGCTCGGCTGTTGGGCACTGACAATTCCGTGGTGTTGTC
GGGGAAATCATCGTCCTTTCCTTGGCTGCTCGCCTATGTTGCCACCTGGATTCTGCGCGGGACGTCCTTC
TGCTACGTCCCTTCGGCCCTCAATCCAGCGGACCTTCCTTCCCGCGGCCTGCTGCCGGCTCTGCGGCCTC
TTCCGCGTCTTCGCCTTCGCCCTCAGACGAGTCGGATCTCCCTTTGGGCCGCCTCCCCGCATCGATACCG
AGCGCTGCTCGAGAGATCTACGGGTGGCATCCCTGTGACCCCTCCCCAGTGCCTCTCCTGGCCCTGGAAG
TTGCCACTCCAGTGCCCACCAGCCTTGTCCTAATAAAATTAAGTTGCATCATTTTGTCTGACTAGGTGTC
CTTCTATAATATTATGGGGTGGAGGGGGGTGGTATGGAGCAAGGGGCAAGTTGGGAAGACAACCTGTAGG
GCCTGCGGGGTCTATTGGGAACCAAGCTGGAGTGCAGTGGCACAATCTTGGCTCACTGCAATCTCCGCCT
CCTGGGTTCAAGCGATTCTCCTGCCTCAGCCTCCCGAGTTGTTGGGATTCCAGGCATGCATGACCAGGCT
CAGCTAATTTTTGTTTTTTTGGTAGAGACGGGGTTTCACCATATTGGCCAGGCTGGTCTCCAACTCCTAA
TCTCAGGTGATCTACCCACCTTGGCCTCCCAAATTGCTGGGATTACAGGCGTGAACCACTGCTCCCTTCC
CTGTCCTTCTGATTTTGTAGGTAACCACGTGCGGACCGAGCGGCCGCAGGAACCCCTAGTGATGGAGTTG
GCCACTCCCTCTCTGCGCGCTCGCTCGCTCACTGAGGCCGGGCGACCAAAGGTCGCCCGACGCCCGGGCT
TTGCCCGGGCGGCCTCAGTGAGCGAGCGAGCGCGCAGCTGCCTGCAGGGGCGCCTGATGCGGTATTTTCT
CCTTACGCATCTGTGCGGTATTTCACACCGCATA
[95 nt withheld, positions 3605-3699]
T
[46 nt withheld, positions 3701-3746]
C
[141 nt withheld, positions 3748-3888]
CCTTTGACGTTGGAGTCCACGTTCTTT
[37 nt withheld, positions 3916-3952]
ACTCTATCTCGGGCTATTCTTTTGATTTATAAGGGATTTTGCCGATTTCGGTCTATTGGTTAAAAAATGA
GCTGATTTAACAAAAATTTAACGCGAATTTTAACAAAATATTAACGTTTACAATTTTATGGTGCACTCTC
AGTACAATCTGCTCTGATGCCGCATAGTTAAGCCAGCCCCGACACCCGCCAACACCCGCTGACGCGCCCT
GACGGGCTTGTCTGCTCCCGGCATCCGCTTACAGACAAGCTGTGACCGTCTCCGGGAGCTGCATGTGTCA
GAGGTTTTCACCGTCATCACCGAAACGCGCGAGACGAAAGGGCCTCGTGATACGCCTATTTTTATAGGTT
AATGTCATGATAATAATGGTTTCTTAGACGTCAGGTGGCACTTTTCGGGGAAATGTGCGCGGAACCCCTA
TTTGTTTATTTTTCTAAATACATTCAAATATGTATCCGCTCATGAGACAATAACCCTGATAAATGCTTCA
ATAATATTGAAAAAGGAAGAGTATGAGTATTCAACATTTCCGTGTCGCCCTTATTCCCTTTTTTGCGGCA
TTTTGCCTTCCTGTTTTTGCTCACCCAGAAACGCTGGTGAAAGTAAAAGATGCTGAAGATCAGTTGGGTG
CACGAGTGGGTTACATCGAACTGGATCTCAACAGCGGTAAGATCCTTGAGAGTTTTCGCCCCGAAGAACG
TTTTCCAATGATGAGCACTTTTAAAGTTCTGCTATGTGGCGCGGTATTATCCCGTATTGACGCCGGGCAA
GAGCAACTCGGTCGCCGCATACACTATTCTCAGAATGACTTGGTTGAGTACTCACCAGTCACAGAAAAGC
ATCTTACGGATGGCATGACAGTAAGAGAATTATGCAGTGCTGCCATAACCATGAGTGATAACACTGCGGC
CAACTTACTTCTGACAACGATCGGAGGACCGAAGGAGCTAACCGCTTTTTTGCACAACATGGGGGATCAT
GTAACTCGCCTTGATCGTTGGGAACCGGAGCTGAATGAAGCCATACCAAACGACGAGCGTGACACCACGA
TGCCTGTAGCAATGGCAACAACGTTGCGCAAACTATTAACTGGCGAACTACTTACTCTAGCTTCCCGGCA
ACAATTAATAGACTGGATGGAGGCGGATAAAGTTGCAGGACCACTTCTGCGCTCGGCCCTTCCGGCTGGC
TGGTTTATTGCTGATAAATCTGGAGCCGGTGAGCGTGGGTCTCGCGGTATCATTGCAGCACTGGGGCCAG
ATGGTAAGCCCTCCCGTATCGTAGTTATCTACACGACGGGGAGTCAGGCAACTATGGATGAACGAAATAG
ACAGATCGCTGAGATAGGTGCCTCACTGATTAAGCATTGGTAACTGTCAGACCAAGTTTACTCATATATA
CTTTAGATTGATTTAAAACTTCATTTTTAATTTAAAAGGATCTAGGTGAAGATCCTTTTTGATAATCTCA
TGACCAAAATCCCTTAACGTGAGTTTTCGTTCCACTGAGCGTCAGACCCCGTAGAAAAGATCAAAGGATC
TTCTTGAGATCCTTTTTTTCTGCGCGTAATCTGCTGCTTGCAAACAAAAAAACCACCGCTACCAGCGGTG
GTTTGTTTGCCGGATCAAGAGCTACCAACTCTTTTTCCGAAGGTAACTGGCTTCAGCAGAGCGCAGATAC
CAAATACTGTTCTTCTAGTGTAGCCGTAGTTAGGCCACCACTTCAAGAACTCTGTAGCACCGCCTACATA
CCTCGCTCTGCTAATCCTGTTACCAGTGGCTGCTGCCAGTGGCGATAAGTCGTGTCTTACCGGGTTGGAC
TCAAGACGATAGTTACCGGATAAGGCGCAGCGGTCGGGCTGAACGGGGGGTTCGTGCACACAGCCCAGCT
TGGAGCGAACGACCTACACCGAACTGAGATACCTACAGCGTGAGCTATGAGAAAGCGCCACGCTTCCCGA
AGGGAGAAAGGCGGACAGGTATCCGGTAAGCGGCAGGGTCGGAACAGGAGAGCGCACGAGGGAGCTTCCA
GGGGGAAACGCCTGGTATCTTTATAGTCCTGTCGGGTTTCGCCACCTCTGACTTGAGCGTCGATTTTTGT
GATGCTCGTCAGGGGGGCGGAGCCTATGGAAAAACGCCAGCAACGCGGCCTTTTTACGGTTCCTGGCCTT
TTGCTGGCCTTTTGCTCACATGT
Features (pLannotate 1.2.2; 17 found; start..end, strand, type, name):
     12..39      +  repeat_region  AAV2 ITR (fragment): inverted terminal repeat of adeno-associated virus serotype 2 inverted
     68..95      +  repeat_region  AAV2 ITR (fragment): inverted terminal repeat of adeno-associated virus serotype 2 inverted
    158..224     +  CDS            small t antigen (fragment): SV40 (simian virus 40) small t antigen
    231..1409    +  promoter       EF-1α promoter: strong constitutive promoter for human elongation factor EF-1α
   1416..1433    +  misc_feature   MCS (fragment): pUC18/19 multiple cloning site
   1488..2207    +  CDS            EGFP: the original enhanced GFP (Yang et al., 1996) mammalian codon-optimized
   2248..2272    +  misc_feature   MCS (fragment): pBluescript multiple cloning site
   2272..2860    +  misc_feature   WPRE: woodchuck hepatitis virus posttranscriptional regulatory element
   2892..3368    +  polyA_signal   hGH poly(A) signal: human growth hormone polyadenylation signal
   3408..3548    +  repeat_region  AAV2 ITR: inverted terminal repeat of adeno-associated virus serotype 2 inverted
   3553..3604    -  misc_feature   bom (fragment): basis of mobility region from pBR322
   3623..4078    +  rep_origin     f1 ori (sequence partly withheld): f1 bacteriophage origin of replication; arrow indicates direction of (+) strand synthesis
   4079..4128    -  misc_feature   bom (fragment): basis of mobility region from pBR322
   4230..4265    -  CDS            rop (fragment): Rop protein, which maintains plasmids at low copy number; rop
   4360..4464    +  promoter       AmpR promoter: bla
   4465..5325    +  CDS            AmpR: β-lactamase; bla; confers resistance to ampicillin, carbenicillin, and related antibiotics
   5496..6084    +  rep_origin     ori: high-copy-number ColE1/pMB1/pBR322/pUC origin of replication
