[The description below was written by a language model from this plasmid's Addgene catalogue record and pLannotate feature annotations shown in this document.]
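Description:
pAAV-Ef1a-FAS-EGFP-WPRE-pA is an AAV transfer plasmid for "Cre-Off" reporter expression, built on the pAAV-Ef1a-DIO-hChR2(H134R)-mCherry-WPRE-pA backbone. It is propagated in E. coli through a high-copy ColE1/pUC-type origin with ampicillin selection (AmpR, β-lactamase under its own promoter), and it also carries an f1 phage origin. The recombination-deficient Stbl3 strain is listed for growth, a common choice for keeping the repetitive AAV2 inverted terminal repeats intact. In the feature table the downstream ITR is annotated in full, while the upstream one appears only as two short fragments. The sequenced record is 6,145 nt, somewhat shorter than the 6,281 bp catalogue size. Incomplete reading of the upstream ITR could account for this, but the record does not explain the difference.

Between the ITRs, the strong constitutive human EF-1α promoter drives an EGFP coding sequence in the forward (sense) orientation. This is followed by a WPRE, which enhances transcript stability and expression, and the human growth hormone polyadenylation signal. According to the catalogue entry, the reporter is flanked by alternative "FAS" lox sites. The annotation software did not detect these sites, so their exact positions and orientation are not shown. The intended logic is that EGFP is expressed by default and is switched off by recombination in cells containing Cre, so only Cre-negative cells are labelled. The insert is catalogued as "d1eGFP" (846 bp, cloned AscI to NheI), whereas the table annotates a standard 720-bp EGFP, so the record does not confirm any additional element such as a destabilising domain.

The associated publication describes AAVs for Cre-activated and Cre-inactivated transgene expression in neurons. The plasmid is therefore suited to packaging recombinant AAV that marks Cre-lacking neurons in Cre driver animals.
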