Addgene plasmid #37091: pAAV-Ef1a-FAS-EGFP-WPRE-pA
Purpose: Expresses EGFP in cells lacking Cre (Cre-Off, flanked by alternative lox FAS sites)
Depositing lab: Bernardo Sabatini. Depositing organization: Harvard Medical School. Publication: Novel recombinant adeno-associated viruses for Cre activated and inactivated transgene expression in neurons. Saunders A, Johnson CA, Sabatini BL. Front Neural Circuits. 2012 Jul 27;6:47. doi: 10.3389/fncir.2012.00047. eCollection 2012. PubMed 22866029.
Backbone
  Vector backbone: pAAV-Ef1a-DIO-hChR2(H134R)-mCherry-WPRE-pA
  Backbone manufacturer: K. Deisseroth Lab
  Backbone size w/o insert (bp): 5435
  Total vector size (bp): 6281
  Vector type: AAV, Cre/Lox ; Cre-Off
Growth in bacteria
  Bacterial resistance: Ampicillin, 100 μg/mL
  Growth temperature: 37°C
  Growth strain: Stbl3
  Copy number: Unknown
Gene/Insert
  Gene/Insert name: d1eGFP
  Species: Synthetic
  Insert size (bp): 846
  Promoter: EF1a
  Cloning method: Restriction Enzyme; 5′ cloning site Asc1 (not destroyed); 3′ cloning site Nhe1 (not destroyed)
  Sequencing primers: 5′ CTTCCATTTCAGGTGTCGTG; 3′ GCAGCGTATCCACATAGCG
Resource information
  A portion of this plasmid was derived from a plasmid made by: Karl Deisseroth Lab, Stanford Univ.
Terms and licenses: Academic/Nonprofit Terms; Industry Terms: Not Available to Industry
How to cite: pAAV-Ef1a-FAS-EGFP-WPRE-pA was a gift from Bernardo Sabatini (Addgene plasmid # 37091 ; http://n2t.net/addgene:37091 ; RRID:Addgene_37091)
